>Addgene plasmid #35248 | MIGS2.2 (FF573) | depositor full sequence | sequence record 43057 | MIGS2.2 (FF573) sequence 9528 bps
TTTTTATCCCCGGAAGCCTGTGGATAGAGGGTAGTTATCCACGTGAAACCGCTAATGCCCCGCAAAGCCT
TGATTCACGGGGCTTTCCGGCCCGCTCCAAAAACTATCCACGTGAAATCGCTAATCAGGGTACGTGAAAT
CGCTAATCGGAGTACGTGAAATCGCTAATAAGGTCACGTGAAATCGCTAATCAAAAAGGCACGTGAGAAC
GCTAATAGCCCTTTCAGATCAACAGCTTGCAAACACCCCTCGCTCCGGCAAGTAGTTACAGCAAGTAGTA
TGTTCAATTAGCTTTTCAATTATGAATATATATATCAATTATTGGTCGCCCTTGGCTTGTGGACAATGCG
CTACGCGCACCGGCTCCGCCCGTGGACAACCGCAAGCGGTTGCCCACCGTCGAGCGCCAGCGCCTTTGCC
CACAACCCGGCGGCCGGCCGCAACAGATCGTTTTATAAATTTTTTTTTTTGAAAAAGAAAAAGCCCGAAA
GGCGGCAACCTCTCGGGCTTCTGGATTTCCGATCCCCGGAATTAGAGATCTTGGCAGGATATATTGTGGT
GTAACGTTATCAGCTTGCATGCCGGTCGATCTAGTAACATAGATGACACCGCGCGCGATAATTTATCCTA
GTTTGCGCGCTATATTTTGTTTTCTATCGCGTATTAAATGTATAATTGCGGGACTCTAATCATAAAAACC
CATCTCATAAATAACGTCATGCATTACATGTTAATTATTACATGCTTAACGTAATTCAACAGAAATTATA
TGATAATCATCGCAAGACCGGCAACAGGATTCAATCTTAAGAAACTTTATTGCCAAATGTTTGAACGATC
TGCTTGACTCTAGGGGTCATCAGAAGAACTCGTCAAGAAGGCGATAGAAGGCGATGCGCTGCGAATCGGG
AGCGGCGATACCGTAAAGCACGAGGAAGCGGTCAGCCCATTCGCCGCCAAGCTCTTCAGCAATATCACGG
GTAGCCAACGCTATGTCCTGATAGCGGTCCGCCACACCCAGCCGGCCACAGTCGATGAATCCAGAAAAGC
GGCCATTTTCCACCATGATATTCGGCAAGCAGGCATCGCCCTGGGTCACGACGAGATCCTCGCCGTCGGG
CATCCGCGCCTTGAGCCTGGCGAACAGTTCGGCTGGCGCGAGCCCCTGATGCTCTTCGTCCAGATCATCC
TGATCGACAAGACCGGCTTCCATCCGAGTACGTCCTCGCTCGATGCGATGTTTCGCTTGGTGGTCGAATG
GGCAGGTAGCCGGATCAAGCGTATGCAGCCGCCGCATTGCATCAGCCATGATGGATACTTTCTCGGCAGG
AGCAAGGTGAGATGACAGGAGATCCTGCCCCGGCACTTCGCCCAATAGCAGCCAGTCCCTTCCCGCTTCA
GTGACAACGTCGAGCACAGCTGCGCAAGGAACGCCCGTCGTGGCCAGCCACGATAGCCGCGCTGCCTCGT
CTTGGAGTTCATTCAGGGCACCGGACAGGTCGGTCTTGACAAAAAGAACCGGGCGCCCCTGCGCTGACAG
CCGGAACACGGCGGCATCAGAGCAGCCGATTGTCTGTTGTGCCCAGTCATAGCCGAATAGCCTCTCCACC
CAAGCGGCCGGAGAACCTGCGTGCAATCCATCTTGTTCAATCATGCCTCGATCGAGTTGAGAGTGAATAT
GAGACTCTAATTGGATACCGAGGGGAATTTATGGAACGTCAGTGGAGCATTTTTGACAAGAAATATTTGC
TAGCTGATAGTGACCTTAGGCGACTTTTGAACGCGCAATAATGGTTTCTGACGTATGTGCTTAGCTCATT
AAACTCCAGAAACCCGCGGCTCAGTGGCTCCTTCAACGTTGCGGTTCTGTCAGTTCCAAACGTAAAACGG
CTTGTCCCGCGTCATCGGCGGGGGTCATAACGTGACTCCCTTAATTCTCCGCTCATGATCGATAACATTA
ACGCTTACAATTTCCATTCGCCATTCAGGCTGCGCAACTGTTGGGAAGGGCGATCGGTGCGGGCCTCTTC
GCTATTACGCCAGCTGGCGAAAGGGGGATGTGCTGCAAGGCGATTAAGTTGGGTAACGCCAGGGTTTTCC
CAGTCACGACGTTGTAAAACGACGGCCAGTGAGCGCGCGTAATACGACTCACTATAGGGCGAATTGGGTA
CCGGGCCCCCCCTCGAGGTCGACGGTATCGATAAGCTTGATATCGAATTCCTGCAGCCCATTTAGGTGAC
ACTATAGAATATCACTAGTAAGCTAGCTTGCATGCCGGTCCTGCTGAGCCTCGACATGTTGTCGCAAAAT
TCGCCCTGGACCCGCCCAACGATTTGTCGTCACTGTCAAGGTTTGACCTGCACTTCATTTGGGGCCCACA
TACACCAAAAAAATGCTGCATAATTCTCGGGGCAGCAAGTCGGTTACCCGGCCGCCGTGCTGGACCGGGT
TGAATGGTGCCCGTAACTTTCGGTAGAGCGGACGGCCAATACTCAACTTCAAGGAATCTCACCCATGCGC
GCCGGCGGGGAACCGGAGTTCCCTTCAGTGAGCGTTATTAGTTCGCCGCTCGGTGTGTCGTAGATACTAG
CCCCTGGGGCACTTTTGAAATTTGAATAAGATTTATGTAATCAGTCTTTTAGGTTTGACCGGTTCTGCCG
CTTTTTTTAAAATTGGATTTGTAATAATAAAACGCAATTGTTTGTTATTGTGGCGCTCTATCATAGATGT
CGCTATAAACCTATTCAGCACAATATATTGTTTTCATTTTAATATTGTACATATAAGTAGTAGGGTACAA
TCAGTAAATTGAACGGAGAATATTATTCATAAAAATACGATAGTAACGGGTGATATATTCATTAGAATGA
ACCGAAACCGGCGGTAAGGATCTGAGCTACACATGCTCAGGTTTTTTACAACGTGCACAACAGAATTGAA
AGCAAATATCATGCGATCATAGGCGTCTCGCATATCTCATTAAAGCAGGGATCCCGCATCAGATCTATCA
AACACATAGATTTACGAAGATCTCTAACATTAAATCATCAGAGAGATAAGTTTAGGGAGCAAGCTCTTTC
GCTTACACAGAGAATCACAGAGGAAAGAGACTTTAAGAAAACTACAACTTTTTTGACCACTGTGATTTCT
CTCTGCAAGCGAAAGTACTTAATCACCAACACAGTAGATTGATATATTTGGGTTTATTTGTGAGAAGAAG
AATTCACTAGTGGATCCCGCACTCGAGTGTTAATCAGAAAAACTCAGATTAATCTACAAATTCGATCGCA
CAAACTAGAAACTAACACCAGATCTAGATAGAAATCACAAATCGAAGAGTAATTATTCGACAAAACTCAA
ATTATTTGAACAAATCGGATGATATCTATGAAACCCTAATCGAGAATTAAGATGATATCTAACGATCAAA
CCCAGAAAATCGTCTTCGATCTAAGATTAACAGAATCTAAACCAAAGAACATATACGAAATTGGGATCGA
ACGAAAACAAAATCGAAGATTTTGAGAGAATAAGGAACACAGAAATTTACCTTGATCACGGTAGAGAGAA
TTGAGAGAAAGTTTTTAAGATTTTGAGAAATTGAAATCTGAATTGTGAAGAAGAAGAGCTCTTTGGGTAT
TGTTTTATAGAAGAAGAAGAAGAAAAGACGAGGACGACTAGGTCACGAGAAAGCTAAGGCGGTGAAGCAA
TAGCTAATAATAAAATGACACGTGTATTGAGCGTTGTTTACACGCAAAGTTGTTTTTGGCTAATTGCCTT
ATTTTTAGGTTGAGGAAAAGTATTTGTGCTTTGAGTTGATAAACACGACTCGTGTGTGCCGGCTGCAACC
ACTTTGACGCCGTTTATTACTGACTCGTCGGGGGGATCCATTCGGTCCCCAGATTAGCCTTTTCAATTTC
AGAAAGAATGCTAACCCACAGATGGTTAGAGAGGCTTACGCAGCAGGTCTCATCAAGACGATCTACCCGA
GCAATAATCTCCAGGAAATCAAATACCTTCCCAAGAAGGTTAAAGATGCAGTCAAAAGATTCAGGACTAA
CTGCATCAAGAACACAGAGAAAGATATATTTCTCAAGATCAGAAGTACTATTCCAGTATGGACGATTCAA
GGCTTGCTTCACAAACCAAGGCAAGTAATAGAGATTGGAGTCTCTAAAAAGGTAGTTCCCACTGAATCAA
AGGCCATGGAGTCAAAGATTCAAATAGAGGACCTAACAGAACTCGCCGTAAAGACTGGCGAACAGTTCAT
ACAGAGTCTCTTACGACTCAATGACAAGAAGAAAATCTTCGTCAACATGGTGGAGCACGACACACTTGTC
TACTCCAAAAATATCAAAGATACAGTCTCAGAAGACCAAAGGGCAATTGAGACTTTTCAACAAAGGGTAA
TATCCGGAAACCTCCTCGGATTCCATTGCCCAGCTATCTGTCACTTTATTGTGAAGATAGTGGAAAAGGA
AGGTGGCTCCTACAAATGCCATCATTGCGATAAAGGAAAGGCCATCGTTGAAGATGCCTCTGCCGACAGT
GGTCCCAAAGATGGACCCCCACCCACGAGGAGCATCGTGGAAAAAGAAGACGTTCCAACCACGTCTTCAA
AGCAAGTGGATTGATGTGATATCTCCACTGACGTAAGGGATGACGCACAATCCCACTATCCTTCGCAAGA
CCCTTCCTCTATATAAGGAAGTTCATTTCATTTGGAGAGAACACGGGGGACGAGCTGTGATTTTTCTCTA
CAAGCGAATCTAGAGGATCACAAGTTTGTACAAAAAAGCTGAACGAGAAACGTAAAATGATATAAATATC
AATATATTAAATTAGATTTTGCATAAAAAACAGACTACATAATACTGTAAAACACAACATATCCAGTCAT
ATTGGCGGCCCCATTAGGCACCCCAGGCTTTACACTTTATGCTTCCGGCTCGTATAATGTGTGGATTTTG
AGTTAGGAGCCGTCGAGATTTTCAGGAGCTAAGGAAGCTAAAATGGAGAAAAAAATCACTGGATATACCA
CCGTTGATATATCCCAATGGCATCGTAAAGAACATTTTGAGGCATTTCAGTCAGTTGCTCAATGTACCTA
TAACCAGACCGTTCAGCTGGATATTACGGCCTTTTTAAAGACCGTAAAGAAAAATAAGCACAAGTTTTAT
CCGGCCTTTATTCACATTCTTGCCCGCCTGATGAATGCTCATCCGGAGTTCCGTATGGCAATGAAAGACG
GTGAGCTGGTGATATGGGATAGTGTTCACCCTTGTTACACCGTTTTCCATGAGCAAACTGAAACGTTTTC
ATCGCTCTGGAGTGAATACCACGACGATTTCCGGCAGTTTCTACACATATATTCGCAAGATGTGGCGTGT
TACGGTGAAAACCTGGCCTATTTCCCTAAAGGGTTTATTGAGAATATGTTTTTCGTCTCAGCCAATCCCT
GGGTGAGTTTCACCAGTTTTGATTTAAACGTGGCCAATATGGACAACTTCTTCGCCCCCGTTTTCACCAT
GGGCAAATATTATACGCAAGGCGACAAGGTGCTGATGCCGCTGGCGATTCAGGTTCATCATGCCGTTTGT
GATGGCTTCCATGTCGGCAGAATGCTTAATGAATTACAACAGTACTGCGATGAGTGGCAGGGCGGGGCGT
AAACGCGTGGAGCCGGCTTACTAAAAGCCAGATAACAGTATGCGTATTTGCGCGCTGATTTTTGCGGTAT
AAGAATATATACTGATATGTATACCCGAAGTATGTCAAAAAGAGGTATGCTATGAAGCAGCGTATTACAG
TGACAGTTGACAGCGACAGCTATCAGTTGCTCAAGGCATATATGATGTCAATATCTCCGGTCTGGTAAGC
ACAACCATGCAGAATGAAGCCCGTCGTCTGCGTGCCGAACGCTGGAAAGCGGAAAATCAGGAAGGGATGG
CTGAGGTCGCCCGGTTTATTGAAATGAACGGCTCTTTTGCTGACGAGAACAGGGGCTGGTGAAATGCAGT
TTAAGGTTTACACCTATAAAAGAGAGAGCCGTTATCGTCTGTTTGTGGATGTACAGAGTGATATTATTGA
CACGCCCGGCCGACGGATGGTGATCCCCCTGGCCAGTGCACGTCTGCTGTCAGATAAAGTCTCCCGTGAA
CTTTACCCGGTGGTGCATATCGGGGATGAAAGCTGGCGCATGATGACCACCGATATGGCCAGTGTGCCGG
TCTCCGTTATCGGGGAAGAAGTGGCTGATCTCAGCCACCGCGAAAATGACATCAAAAACGCCATTAACCT
GATGTTCTGGGGAATATAAATGTCAGGCTCCCTTATACACAGCCAGTCTGCACCTCGACCATAGTGACTG
GATATGTTGTGTTTTACAGTATTATGTAGTCTGTTTTTTATGCAAAATCTAATTTAATATATTGATATTT
ATATCATTTTACGTTTCTCGTTCAGCTTTCTTGTACAAAGTGGTGATCCTAGCTTTCGTTCGTATCATCG
GTTTCGACAACGTTCGTCAAGTTCAATGCATCAGTTTCATTGCGCACACACCAGAATCCTACTGAGTTTG
AGTATTATGGCATTGGGAAAACTGTTTTTCTTGTACCATTTGTTGTGCTTGTAATTTACTGTGTTTTTTA
TTCGGTTTTCGCTATCGAACTGTGAAATGGAAATGGATGGAGAAGAGTTAATGAATGATATGGTCCTTTT
GTTCATTCTCAAATTAATATTATTTGTTTTTTCTCTTATTTGTTGTGTGTTGAATTTGAAATTATAAGAG
ATATGCAAACATTTTGTTTTGAGTAAAAATGTGTCAAATCGTGGCCTCTAATGACCGAAGTTAATATGAG
GAGTAAAACACTTGTAGTTGTACCATTATGCTTATTCACTAGGCAACAAATATATTTTCAGACCTAGAAA
AGCTGCAAATGTTACTGAATACAAGTATGTCCTCTTGTGTTTTAGACATTTATGAACTTTCCTTTATGTA
ATTTTCCAGAATCCTTGTCAGATTCTAATCATTGCTTTATAATTATAGTTATACTCATGGATTTGTAGTT
GAGTATGAAAATATTTTTTAATGCATTTTATGACTTGCCAATTGATTGACAACATGCATCAATCGGAGCT
CCAGCTTTTGTTCCCTTTAGTGAGGGTTAATTCCGAGCTTGGCGTAATCATGGTCATAGCTGTTTCCTGT
GTGAAATTGTTATCCGCTCACAATTCCACACAACATACGAGCCGGAAGHCATAAAGTGTAAAGCCTGGGG
TGCCTAATGAGTGAGCTAACTCACATTAATTGCGTTGCGCTCACTGCCCGCTTTCCAGTCGGGAAACCTG
TCGTGCCAGCTGCATTAATGAATCGGCCAACGCGCGGGGAGAGGCGGTTTGCGTATTGGGCGCTCTTCCG
CTTCCTCGCTCACTGACTCGCTGCGCTCGGTCGTTCGGCTGCGGCGAGCGGTATCAGCTCACTCAAAGGC
GGTAATACGGTTATCCACAGAATCAGGGGATAACGCAGGAAAGAACATGAAGGCCTTGACAGGATATATT
GGCGGGTAAACTAAGTCGCTGTATGTGTTTGTTTGAGATCTCATGTGAGCAAAAGGCCAGCAAAAGGCCA
GGAACCGTAAAAAGGCCGCGTTGCTGGCGTTTTTCCATAGGCTCCGCCCCCCTGACGAGCATCACAAAAA
TCGACGCTCAAGTCAGAGGTGGCGAAACCCGACAGGACTATAAAGATACCAGGCGTTTCCCCCTGGAAGC
TCCCTCGTGCGCTCTCCTGTTCCGACCCTGCCGCTTACCGGATACCTGTCCGCCTTTCTCCCTTCGGGAA
GCGTGGCGCTTTCTCATAGCTCACGCTGTAGGTATCTCAGTTCGGTGTAGGTCGTTCGCTCCAAGCTGGG
CTGTGTGCACGAACCCCCCGTTCAGCCCGACCGCTGCGCCTTATCCGGTAACTATCGTCTTGAGTCCAAC
CCGGTAAGACACGACTTATCGCCACTGGCAGCAGCCACTGGTAACAGGATTAGCAGAGCGAGGTATGTAG
GCGGTGCTACAGAGTTCTTGAAGTGGTGGCCTAACTACGGCTACACTAGAAGAACAGTATTTGGTATCTG
CGCTCTGCTGAAGCCAGTTACCTTCGGAAGAAGAGTTGGTAGCTCTTGATCCGGCAAACAAACCACCGCT
GGTAGCGGTGGTTTTTTTGTTTGCAAGCAGCAGATTACGCGCAGAAAAAAAGGATCTCAAGAAGATCCTT
TGATCTTTTCTACGGGGTCTGACGCTCAGTGGAACGAAAACTCACGTTAAGGGATTTTGGTCATGAGATT
ATCAAAAAGGATCTTCACCTAGATCCTTTTAAATTAAAAATGAAGTTTTAAATCAATCTAAAGTATATAT
GTGTAACATTGGTCTAGTGATTATTTGCCGACTACCTTGGTGATCTCGCCTTTCACGTAGTGAACAAATT
CTTCCAACTGATCTGCGCGCGAGGCCAAGCGATCTTCTTGTCCAAGATAAGCCTGCCTAGCTTCAAGTAT
GACGGGCTGATACTGGGCCGGCAGGCGCTCCATTGCCCAGTCGGCAGCGACATCCTTCGGCGCGATTTTG
CCGGTTACTGCGCTGTACCAAATGCGGGACAACGTAAGCACTACATTTCGCTCATCGCCAGCCCAGTCGG
GCGGCGAGTTCCATAGCGTTAAGGTTTCATTTAGCGCCTCAAATAGATCCTGTTCAGGAACCGGATCAAA
GAGTTCCTCCGCCGCTGGACCTACCAAGGCAACGCTATGTTCTCTTGCTTTTGTCAGCAAGATAGCCAGA
TCAATGTCGATCGTGGCTGGCTCGAAGATACCTGCAAGAATGTCATTGCGCTGCCATTCTCCAAATTGCA
GTTCGCGCTTAGCTGGATAACGCCACGGAATGATGTCGTCGTGCACAACAATGGTGACTTCTACAGCGCG
GAGAATCTCGCTCTCTCCAGGGGAAGCCGAAGTTTCCAAAAGGTCGTTGATCAAAGCTCGCCGCGTTGTT
TCATCAAGCCTTACGGTCACCGTAACCAGCAAATCAATATCACTGTGTGGCTTCAGGCCGCCATCCACTG
CGGAGCCGTACAAATGTACGGCCAGCAACGTCGGTTCGAGATGGCGCTCGATGACGCCAACTACCTCTGA
TAGTTGAGTCGATACTTCGGCGATCACCGCTTCCCTCATAACACCCCTTGTATTACTGTTTATGTAAGCA
GACAGTTTTATTGTTCATGATGATATATTTTTATCTTGTGCAATGTAACATCAGAGATTTTGAGACACAA
CGTGGCTTTGTTGAATAAATCGAACTTTTGCTGAGTTGAAGGATCAGATCACGCATCTTCCCGACAACGC
AGACCGTTCCGTGGCAAAGCAAAAGTTCAAAATCACCAACTGGTCCACCTACAACAAAGCTCTCATCAAC
CGTGGCTCCCTCACTTTCTGGCTGGATGATGGGGCGATTCAGGCGATCCCCATCCAACAGCCCGCCGTCG
AGCGGGCT
Features (pLannotate 1.2.2; 30 found; start..end, strand, type, name):
    542..564     +  misc_feature   LB T-DNA repeat: left border repeat from nopaline C58 T-DNA (truncated)
    588..840     -  terminator     NOS terminator: nopaline synthase terminator and poly(A) signal
    860..1654    -  CDS            NeoR/KanR: aminoglycoside phosphotransferase from Tn5; aph(3')-II (or nptII); confers resistance to neomycin, kanamycin, and G418 (Geneticin®)
   1688..1867    -  promoter       NOS promoter: nopaline synthase promoter
   1977..2132    -  CDS            lacZα (fragment): LacZα fragment of β-galactosidase; lacZ fragment
   2140..2158    +  promoter       T7 promoter: promoter for bacteriophage T7 RNA polymerase
   2167..2229    -  misc_feature   MCS (fragment): pBluescript multiple cloning site
   2230..2248    +  promoter       SP6 promoter: promoter for bacteriophage SP6 RNA polymerase
   2281..2988    -  terminator     OCS terminator: octopine synthase terminator
   3069..3170    -  ncRNA          MIR173: Accession: RF03457 - MIR173 microRNA precursor family
   4388..4729    +  promoter       CaMV 35S promoter: strong constitutive promoter from cauliflower mosaic virus
   4780..4899    +  protein_bind   attR1: mutant version of attR; recombination site for the Gateway® LR reaction LR Clonase™
   4929..4959    +  promoter       lac UV5 promoter: E. coli lac promoter with an "up" mutation
   4983..5012    +  promoter       cat promoter (fragment): promoter of the E. coli cat gene encoding chloramphenicol acetyltransferase
   5013..5669    +  CDS            cat: CAT_ECOLX - Experimental evidence at protein level: Swiss-Prot protein existence level 1. This enzyme is an effector of chloramphenicol resistance in bacteria. From Escherichia coli. This protein is used as a marker in many commonly used cloning vectors, such as pACYC184.
   5851..6009    +  CDS            ccdA (fragment): CCDA_ECO57 - Also known as H, letA. Experimental evidence at protein level: Swiss-Prot protein existence level 1. Antitoxin component of a type II toxin-antitoxin (TA) system which inhibits the post-segregational killing (PSK) of plasmid-free cells, also referred to as a plasmid addiction system. Binds to and blocks the activity of CcdB; will also remove bound CcdB protein from the CcdB-GyrA complex by forming a CcdA-CcdB complex, a process termed rejuvenation. Functions as a transcriptional corepressor for the ccdAB operon, repression also requires CcdB (By similarity). From Escherichia coli
   6014..6316    +  CDS            ccdB: CCDB_ECOLI - Also known as G, letB, letD. Experimental evidence at protein level: Swiss-Prot protein existence level 1. Toxic component of a type II toxin-antitoxin (TA) system, functioning in plasmid maintainence. Responsible for the post- segregational killing (PSK) of plasmid-free cells, also referred to as a plasmid addiction system. Half-life of over 2 hours. Cell killing by CcdB is accompanied by filamentation, defects in chromosome and plasmid segregation, defects in cell division, formation of anucleate cells, decreased DNA synthesis and plasmid loss. Interferes with the activity of DN
   6360..6484    -  protein_bind   attR2: mutant version of attR; recombination site for the Gateway® LR reaction LR Clonase™
   6491..7132    +  terminator     E9 terminator: terminator and polyadenylation signal from the pea rbcS-E9 gene
   7154..7172    -  promoter       T3 promoter: promoter for bacteriophage T3 RNA polymerase
   7217..7233    -  protein_bind   lac operator: The lac repressor binds to the lac operator to inhibit transcription in E. coli. This inhibition can be relieved by adding lactose or isopropyl-β-D-thiogalactopyranoside (IPTG). lac repressor encoded by lacI
   7241..7272    -  promoter       lac promoter: promoter for the E. coli lac operon
   7287..7308    -  protein_bind   CAP binding site: CAP binding activates transcription in the presence of cAMP. E. coli catabolite activator protein
   7321..7413    -  CDS            lacI (fragment): lac repressor; lacI; The lac repressor binds to the lac operator to inhibit transcription in E. coli. This inhibition can be relieved by adding lactose or isopropyl-β-D-thiogalactopyranoside (IPTG).
   7415..7539    -  rep_origin     RSF ori (fragment): Plasmids containing the RSF 1030 origin of replication can be propagated in E. coli cells that contain additional plasmids with compatible origins.
   7547..7571    +  misc_feature   RB T-DNA repeat: right border repeat from nopaline C58 T-DNA
   7662..8250    -  rep_origin     ori: high-copy-number ColE1/pMB1/pBR322/pUC origin of replication
   8424..9209    -  CDS            aadA: S3AD_SHIFL - Experimental evidence at protein level: Swiss-Prot protein existence level 1. Mediates bacterial resistance to the antibiotics streptomycin and spectinomycin. From Shigella flexneri.
   9394..9495    +  CDS            TRA2_ECOLX (fragment): Protein predicted: Swiss-Prot protein existence level 4. Required for transposition of transposon Tn903. From Escherichia coli.
   9500..407     +  rep_origin     pSa ori (across the origin): origin of replication from bacterial plasmid pSa
