[The description below was written by a language model from this plasmid's Addgene catalogue record and pLannotate feature annotations shown in this document.]
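Description:
MIGS2.2 (FF573) is an empty Gateway destination vector for miRNA-induced gene silencing (MIGS) in plants, built on the pGreenII binary Ti backbone for Agrobacterium-mediated transformation. The 9,528 bp plasmid carries a high-copy ColE1/pUC-type origin for E. coli and the pSa origin. In pGreen vectors the pSa origin supports replication in Agrobacterium only when the helper plasmid pSOUP supplies the replication function in trans. Bacterial selection relies on an aadA spectinomycin resistance gene in the backbone. A chloramphenicol resistance gene (cat) lies within the Gateway cassette and is lost on recombination. Because the cassette also encodes the ccdB toxin, the unrecombined plasmid must be maintained in a ccdB-tolerant strain.

Between the left and right T-DNA borders are three plant expression units. A NOS promoter–NeoR/KanR (nptII)–NOS terminator cassette provides kanamycin selection of transformed plants. A CaMV 35S promoter is followed, according to the depositor, by a miR173 target site. This site is not separately annotated in the feature table. It is followed by the attR1–cat–ccdB–attR2 cassette and the pea rbcS-E9 terminator. An LR reaction places a fragment of the gene of interest directly downstream of the target site. The third unit expresses the MIR173 precursor, terminated by the OCS terminator. Its promoter is not annotated, and the record is inconsistent, naming it UBQ10 in one field and UBQ11 in another.

In the MIGS approach, miR173-directed cleavage of the 35S transcript triggers production of secondary siRNAs from the downstream fragment, and these silence the corresponding endogenous gene. Supplying the miR173 precursor on the same T-DNA should make the system independent of endogenous miR173, although the record does not state this purpose.
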