Addgene plasmid #35248: MIGS2.2 (FF573)
Purpose: (Empty Backbone) Expression of miR173 precursor under UBQ10 promoter; includes miR173 target site after 35S promoter (Kanamycin selection marker)
Depositing lab: Detlef Weigel. Depositing organization: Max Planck Institute for Developmental Biology. Publication: MIGS: MiRNA Induced Gene Silencing. de Felippes FF, Wang JW, Weigel D. Plant J. 2011 Dec 28. doi: 10.1111/j.1365-313X.2011.04896.x. PubMed 22211571.
Backbone
  Vector backbone: pGreenII
  Backbone size (bp): 9528
  Modifications to backbone: 1) miR173 target site add between 35S promoter and attR1 site. 2) Addition of an expression cassette with the miR173 precursor placed behind the UBQ11 constitutive promoter
  Vector type: Plant Expression
  Promoter: CaMV 35S
  Selectable markers: kanamycin
Growth in bacteria
  Bacterial resistance: Chloramphenicol and Spectinomycin, 25 & 50 μg/mL
  Growth temperature: 37°C
  Growth strain: ccdB Survival
  Growth instructions: 1) Before recombination Chloramphenicol might be used for bacteria selection (resistance lost after recombination). 2) E. coli DB3.1 strain (or some other ccdB survival strain) should be used for the amplification of the plasmid due to the presence of the lethal ccdB gene. After recombination, any common strain, such as DH5alpha is recommended. 3) Due to pGreen backbone characteristics, the helper plasmid pSOUP is required for replication of MIGS vector in Agrobacterium. PSOUP can be requested directly at http://www.pgreen.ac.uk/.
  Copy number: High Copy
Terms and licenses: Academic/Nonprofit Terms; Industry Terms: Not Available to Industry
Depositor comments: MIGS vectors are based on pGREEN series: Hellens, R.P., Edwards, E.A., Leyland, N.R., Bean, S. and Mullineaux, P.M. (2000) pGreen: a versatile and flexible binary Ti vector for Agrobacterium-mediated plant transformation. Plant Mol. Biol., 42, 819-832. obtained from John Innes Centre, UK
How to cite: MIGS2.2 (FF573) was a gift from Detlef Weigel (Addgene plasmid # 35248 ; http://n2t.net/addgene:35248 ; RRID:Addgene_35248)
