>Addgene plasmid #35248 | MIGS2.2 (FF573) | addgene partial sequence | sequence record 73033 | CAT-R 5'-GCAACTGACTGAAATGCCTC-3'
GATGCCATTGGGATATATCAACGGTGGTATATCCAGTGATTTTTTTCTCCATTTTAGCTTCCTTAGCTCC
TGAAAATCTCGACGGCTCCTAACTCAAAATCCACACATTATACGAGCCGGAAGCATAAAGTGTAAAGCCT
GGGGTGCCTAATGGGGCCGCCAATATGACTGGATATGTTGTGTTTTACAGTATTATGTAGTCTGTTTTTT
ATGCAAAATCTAATTTAATATATTGATATTTATATCATTTTACGTTTCTCGTTCAGCTTTTTTGTACAAA
CTTGTGATCCTCTAGATTCGCTTGTAGAGAAAAATCACAGCTCGTCCCCCGTGTTCTCTCCAAATGAAAT
GAACTTCCTTATATAGAGGAAGGGTCTTGCGAAGGATAGTGGGATTGTGCGTCATCCCTTACGTCAGTGG
AGATATCACATCAATCCACTTGCTTTGAAGACGTGGTTGGAACGTCTTCTTTTTCCACGATGCTCCTCGT
GGGTGGGGGTCCATCTTTGGGACCACTGTCGGCAGAGGCATCTTCAACGATGGCCTTTCCTTTATCGCAA
TGATGGCATTTGTAGGAGCCACCTTCCTTTTCCACTATCTTCACAATAAAGTGACAGATAGCTGGGCAAT
GGAATCCGAGGAGGTTTCCGGATATTACCCTTTGTTGAAAAGTCTCAATTGCCCTTTGGTCTTCTGAGAC
TGTATCTTTGATATTTTTGGAGTAGACAAGTGTGTCGTGCTCCACCATGTTGACGAAGATTTTCTTCTTG
TCATTGAGTCGTAAGAGACTCTGTATGAACTGTTCGCCAGTCTTTACGGCGAGTTCTGTTAGGTCCTCTA
TTTGAATCTTTGACTCCATGGCCTTTGATTCAGTGGGAACTACCTTTTTAGAGACTCCAATCTCTATTAC
TTGCCTTGGTTTGTGAAGCAAGCCTTGAATCGTCCATACTGGAATAGTACTTCTGATCTTGAGAAATATA
TCTTTCTCTGTGTTCTTGATGCAGTTAGTCCTGAATCTTTTGACTGCATCTTTAACCTTCTTGGGAAGGT
ATTTGATTTCCTGGAGATTATTGCTCGGGTAGATCGTCTTGATGAGACCTGCTGCG
