>Addgene plasmid #35248 | MIGS2.2 (FF573) | addgene partial sequence | sequence record 73034 | ccdb-fwd 5'-GCATGATGACCACCGATATG-3'
TTATCGGGGAAGAAGTGGCTGATCTCAGCCACCGCGAAAATGACATCAAAAACGCCATTAACCTGATGTT
CTGGGGAATATAAATGTCAGGCTCCCTTATACACAGCCAGTCTGCACCTCGACCATAGTGACTGGATATG
TTGTGTTTTACAGTATTATGTAGTCTGTTTTTTATGCAAAATCTAATTTAATATATTGATATTTATATCA
TTTTACGTTTCTCGTTCAGCTTTCTTGTACAAAGTGGTGATCCTAGCTTTCGTTCGTATCATCGGTTTCG
ACAACGTTCGTCAAGTTCAATGCATCAGTTTCATTGCGCACACACCAGAATCCTACTGAGTTTGAGTATT
ATGGCATTGGGAAAACTGTTTTTCTTGTACCATTTGTTGTGCTTGTAATTTACTGTGTTTTTTATTCGGT
TTTCGCTATCGAACTGTGAAATGGAAATGGATGGAGAAGAGTTAATGAATGATATGGTCCTTTTGTTCAT
TCTCAAATTAATATTATTTGTTTTTTCTCTTATTTGTTGTGTGTTGAATTTGAAATTATAAGAGATATGC
AAACATTTTGTTTTGAGTAAAAATGTGTCAAATCGTGGCCTCTAATGACCGAAGTTAATATGAGGAGTAA
AACACTTGTAGTTGTACCATTATGCTTATTCACTAGGCAACAAATATATTTTCAGACCTAGAAAAGCTGC
AAATGTTACTGAATACAAGTATGTCCTCTTGTGTTTTAGACATTTATGAACTTTCCTTTATGTAATTTTC
CAGAATCCTTGTCAGATTCTAATCATTGCTTTATAATTATAGTTATACTCATGGATTTGTAGTTGAGTAT
GAAAATATTTTTTAATGCATTTTATGACTTGCCAATTGATTGACAACATGCATCAATCGGAGCTCCAGCT
TTTGTTCCCTTTAGTGAGGGTTAATTGCGCGCTTGGCGTAATCATGGTCATAGCTGTTTCCTGTGTGAAA
TTGTTATCCGCTCACAATTCCACACAACATACGAGCCGGAAGCATAAAGTGTAAAGCCTGGGGTGCCTAA
TGAGTGAGCTAACTCACATTAATTGCGTTGCGCTCACTGCCCG
