>Addgene plasmid #35248 | MIGS2.2 (FF573) | addgene partial sequence | sequence record 73035 | Sp6 5'-ATTTAGGTGACACTATAG-3'
GCTTGCATGCCGGTCCTGCTGAGCCTCGACATGTTGTCGCAAAATTCGCCCTGGACCCGCCCAACGATTT
GTCGTCACTGTCAAGGTTTGACCTGCACTTCATTTGGGGCCCACATACACCAAAAAAATGCTGCATAATT
CTCGGGGCAGCAAGTCGGTTACCCGGCCGCCGTGCTGGACCGGGTTGAATGGTGCCCGTAACTTTCGGTA
GAGCGGACGGCCAATACTCAACTTCAAGGAATCTCACCCATGCGCGCCGGCGGGGAACCGGAGTTCCCTT
CAGTGAGCGTTATTAGTTCGCCGCTCGGTGTGTCGTAGATACTAGCCCCTGGGGCACTTTTGAAATTTGA
ATAAGATTTATGTAATCAGTCTTTTAGGTTTGACCGGTTCTGCCGCTTTTTTTAAAATTGGATTTGTAAT
AATAAAACGCAATTGTTTGTTATTGTGGCGCTCTATCATAGATGTCGCTATAAACCTATTCAGCACAATA
TATTGTTTTCATTTTAATATTGTACATATAAGTAGTAGGGTACAATCAGTAAATTGAACGGAGAATATTA
TTCATAAAAATACGATAGTAACGGGTGATATATTCATTAGAATGAACCGAAACCGGCGGTAAGGATCTGA
GCTACACATGCTCAGGTTTTTTACAACGTGCACAACAGAATTGAAAGCAAATATCATGCGATCATAGGCG
TCTCGCATATCTCATTAAAGCAGGGATCCCGCATCAGATCTATCAAACACATAGATTTACGAAGATCTCT
AACATTAAATCATCAGAGAGATAAGTTTAGGGAGCAAGCTCTTTCGCTTACACAGAGAATCACAGAGGAA
AGAGACTTTAAGAAAACTACAACTTTTTTGACCACTGTGATTTCTCTCTGCAAGCGAAAGTACTTAATCA
CCAACACAGTAGATTGATATATTTGGGTTTATTTGTGAGAAGAAGAATTCACTAGTGGATCCCGCACTCG
AGTGTTAATCAGAAAAACTCAGATTAATCTACAAATTCGATCGC
