>Addgene plasmid #35248 | MIGS2.2 (FF573) | addgene partial sequence | sequence record 73036 | Neo-R 5'-GCCCAGTCATAGCCGAATAG-3'
GCGGCCGGAGAACCTGCGTGCAATCCATCTTGTTCAATCATGCCTCGATCGAGTTGAGAGTGAATATGAG
ACTCTAATTGGATACCGAGGGGAATTTATGGAACGTCAGTGGAGCATTTTTGACAAGAAATATTTGCTAG
CTGATAGTGACCTTAGGCGACTTTTGAACGCGCAATAATGGTTTCTGACGTATGTGCTTAGCTCATTAAA
CTCCAGAAACCCGCGGCTCAGTGGCTCCTTCAACGTTGCGGTTCTGTCAGTTCCAAACGTAAAACGGCTT
GTCCCGCGTCATCGGCGGGGGTCATAACGTGACTCCCTTAATTCTCCGCTCATGATCGATAACATTAACG
CTTACAATTTCCATTCGCCATTCAGGCTGCGCAACTGTTGGGAAGGGCGATCGGTGCGGGCCTCTTCGCT
ATTACGCCAGCTGGCGAAAGGGGGATGTGCTGCAAGGCGATTAAGTTGGGTAACGCCAGGGTTTTCCCAG
TCACGACGTTGTAAAACGACGGCCAGTGAGCGCGCGTAATACGACTCACTATAGGGCGAATTGGGTACCG
GGCCCCCCCTCGAGGTCGACGGTATCGATAAGCTTGATATCGAATTCCTGCAGCCCATTTAGGTGACACT
ATAGAATATCACTAGTAAGCTAGCTTGCATGCCGGTCCTGCTGAGCCTCGACATGTTGTCGCAAAATTCG
CCCTGGACCCGCCCAACGATTTGTCGTCACTGTCAAGGTTTGACCTGCACTTCATTTGGGGCCCACATAC
ACCAAAAAAATGCTGCATAATTCTCGGGGCAGCAAGTCGGTTACCCGGCCGCCGTGCTGGACCGGGTTGA
ATGGTGCCCGTAACTTTCGGTAGAGCGGACGGCCAATACTCAACTTCAAGGAATCTCACCCATGCGCGCC
GGCGGGGAACCGGAGTTCCCTTCAGTGAGCGTTATTAGTTCGCCGCTCGGTGTGTCGTAGATACTAGCCC
CTGGGGCACTTTTGAAATTTGAATAAGATTTATGTAATCAGTCTTTTAGGTTTGACCGGTTCTGCCGCTT
TTTTTAAAATTGGATTTGTAATAATAAAACGCAATTGTTTGTTATTGTGG
