>Addgene plasmid #35248 | MIGS2.2 (FF573) | addgene partial sequence | sequence record 73037 | M13_pCU_fwd
TAATACGACTCACTATAGGGCGAATTGGGTACCGGGCCCCCCCTCGAGGTCGACGGTATCGATAAGCTTG
ATATCGAATTCCTGCAGCCCATTTAGGTGACACTATAGAATATCACTAGTAAGCTAGCTTGCATGCCGGT
CCTGCTGAGCCTCGACATGTTGTCGCAAAATTCGCCCTGGACCCGCCCAACGATTTGTCGTCACTGTCAA
GGTTTGACCTGCACTTCATTTGGGGCCCACATACACCAAAAAAATGCTGCATAATTCTCGGGGCAGCAAG
TCGGTTACCCGGCCGCCGTGCTGGACCGGGTTGAATGGTGCCCGTAACTTTCGGTAGAGCGGACGGCCAA
TACTCAACTTCAAGGAATCTCACCCATGCGCGCCGGCGGGGAACCGGAGTTCCCTTCAGTGAGCGTTATT
AGTTCGCCGCTCGGTGTGTCGTAGATACTAGCCCCTGGGGCACTTTTGAAATTTGAATAAGATTTATGTA
ATCAGTCTTTTAGGTTTGACCGGTTCTGCCGCTTTTTTTAAAATTGGATTTGTAATAATAAAACGCAATT
GTTTGTTATTGTGGCGCTCTATCATAGATGTCGCTATAAACCTATTCAGCACAATATATTGTTTTCATTT
TAATATTGTACATATAAGTAGTAGGGTACAATCAGTAAATTGAACGGAGAATATTATTCATAAAAATACG
ATAGTAACGGGTGATATATTCATTAGAATGAACCGAAACCGGCGGTAAGGATCTGAGCTACACATGCTCA
GGTTTTTTACAACGTGCACAACAGAATTGAAAGCAAATATCATGCGATCATAGGCGTCTCGCATATCTCA
TTAAAGCAGGGATCCCGCATCAGATCTATCAAACACATAGATTTACGAAGATCTCTAACATTAAATCATC
AGAGAGATAAGTTTAGGGAGCAAGCTCTTTCGCTTAC
